Addgene plasmid #86947: pAAV-AcGFP-progerin
Purpose: Construct used to synthesize progerin mRNA. Please note the plasmid contains LMNA gene with nucleotide C1824T mutation.
Depositing lab: Alex Hewitt. Depositing organization: Centre for Eye Research Australia.
Backbone
  Vector backbone: pAAV-MCS
  Backbone manufacturer: Stratagene
  Backbone size w/o insert (bp): 4588
  Vector type: Mammalian Expression, AAV
Growth in bacteria
  Bacterial resistance: Ampicillin, 100 μg/mL
  Growth temperature: 37°C
  Growth strain: NEB Stable
  Copy number: Unknown
Gene/Insert
  Gene/Insert name: AcGFP-progerin
  Species: H. sapiens (human)
  Insert size (bp): 2988
  Mutation: progerin sequence is LMNA gene with nucleotide C1824T mutation
  GenBank ID: NM_170707.3
  Entrez Gene: LMNA (a.k.a. CDCD1, CDDC, CMD1A, CMT2B1, EMD2, FPL, FPLD, FPLD2, HGPS, IDC, LDP1, LFP, LGMD1B, LMN1, LMNC, LMNL1, MADA, PRO1)
  Promoter: CMV and T7
  Tag / fusion protein: AcGFP (N terminal on insert)
  Cloning method: Restriction Enzyme; 5′ cloning site BamHI (not destroyed); 3′ cloning site XhoI (not destroyed)
  Sequencing primers: 5′ CGCAAATGGGCGGTAGGCGTG; 3′ GCGGATCTTGAAGTTCACCT
Terms and licenses: Academic/Nonprofit Terms; Industry Terms: Not Available to Industry
How to cite: pAAV-AcGFP-progerin was a gift from Alex Hewitt (Addgene plasmid # 86947 ; http://n2t.net/addgene:86947 ; RRID:Addgene_86947)
