[The description below was written by a language model from this plasmid's Addgene catalogue record and the feature table of its GenBank file.]
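Description:
pAAV-AcGFP-progerin is a 7,572 bp circular plasmid built on the Stratagene pAAV-MCS backbone and catalogued as a mammalian expression and AAV vector. It is propagated in E. coli through a high-copy ColE1/pUC-type origin and selected with ampicillin via the beta-lactamase gene. An f1 phage origin is also present. Two AAV2 inverted terminal repeats flank the expression cassette, one annotated as an alternate but functionally equivalent form. In principle they allow the intervening DNA to be packaged into recombinant AAV particles, although the record does not describe that use. ITR-containing plasmids are prone to recombination, which fits the recombination-deficient growth strain listed in the record.

The cassette begins with the human CMV immediate-early enhancer and promoter. A bacteriophage T7 promoter lies several hundred bases downstream, followed by a Kozak consensus and the mammalian codon-optimised AcGFP1 (Aequorea coerulescens GFP) coding sequence. According to the catalogue fields, AcGFP is fused to the N-terminus of the insert, which is human LMNA carrying the C1824T mutation. This substitution is the one associated with Hutchinson-Gilford progeria syndrome and gives rise to progerin, the aberrant lamin A variant. The feature table annotates only the AcGFP1 portion. The LMNA-derived sequence presumably occupies the unannotated stretch between AcGFP1 and the human growth hormone polyadenylation signal that ends the cassette.

The two promoters give two routes to expression: CMV drives transcription in transfected mammalian cells, while T7 permits in vitro transcription. The stated purpose is synthesis of progerin mRNA, and the GFP fusion provides a fluorescent marker for the expressed protein.
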