LOCUS       Exported 7572 bp ds-DNA circular SYN 12-MAY-2021
DEFINITION  Construct used to synthesize progerin mRNA. Please note the plasmid
            contains LMNA gene with nucleotide C1824T mutation..
ACCESSION   .
VERSION     .
KEYWORDS    pAAV-AcGFP-progerin
SOURCE      synthetic DNA construct
  ORGANISM  synthetic DNA construct
REFERENCE   1 (bases 1 to 7572)
  AUTHORS   Hewitt
  TITLE     pAAV-AcGFP-progerin
  JOURNAL   Unpublished
REFERENCE   2 (bases 1 to 7572)
  AUTHORS   .
  TITLE     Direct Submission
  JOURNAL   Exported May 12, 2021 from SnapGene Server 1.1.58
            http://www.snapgene.com
FEATURES             Location/Qualifiers
     source          1..7572
                     /organism="synthetic DNA construct"
                     /mol_type="other DNA"
     enhancer        60..363
                     /label=CMV enhancer
                     /note="human cytomegalovirus immediate early enhancer"
     promoter        364..567
                     /label=CMV promoter
                     /note="human cytomegalovirus (CMV) immediate early
                     promoter"
     primer_bind     518..538
                     /label=CMV-F
                     /note="Human CMV immediate early promoter, forward primer"
     primer_bind     564..588
                     /label=LNCX
                     /note="Human CMV promoter, forward primer"
     primer_bind     1183..1202
                     /label=T7
                     /note="T7 promoter, forward primer"
     promoter        1183..1201
                     /label=T7 promoter
                     /note="promoter for bacteriophage T7 RNA polymerase"
     regulatory      1242..1251
                     /regulatory_class="other"
                     /note="vertebrate consensus sequence for strong initiation
                     of translation (Kozak, 1987)"
     CDS             1248..1964
                     /codon_start=1
                     /product="Aequorea coerulescens GFP"
                     /label=AcGFP1
                     /note="mammalian codon-optimized"
                     /translation="MVSKGAELFTGIVPILIELNGDVNGHKFSVSGEGEGDATYGKLTL
                     KFICTTGKLPVPWPTLVTTLSYGVQCFSRYPDHMKQHDFFKSAMPEGYIQERTIFFEDD
                     GNYKSRAEVKFEGDTLVNRIELTGTDFKEDGNILGNKMEYNYNAHNVYIMTDKAKNGIK
                     VNFKIRHNIEDGSVQLADHYQQNTPIGDGPVLLPDNHYLSTQSALSKDPNEKRDHMIYF
                     GFVTAAAITHGMDELYK"
     polyA_signal    4173..4649
                     /label=hGH poly(A) signal
                     /note="human growth hormone polyadenylation signal"
     primer_bind     complement(4372..4391)
                     /label=hGH-PA-R
                     /note="Human growth hormone terminator, reverse primer"
     repeat_region   4689..4829
                     /label=AAV2 ITR
                     /note="inverted terminal repeat of adeno-associated virus
                     serotype 2"
     repeat_region   4689..4818
                     /label=AAV2 ITR
     rep_origin      4904..5359
                     /direction=RIGHT
                     /label=f1 ori
                     /note="f1 bacteriophage origin of replication; arrow
                     indicates direction of (+) strand synthesis"
     primer_bind     complement(4991..5010)
                     /label=F1ori-R
                     /note="F1 origin, reverse primer"
     primer_bind     5201..5222
                     /label=F1ori-F
                     /note="F1 origin, forward primer"
     primer_bind     complement(5376..5395)
                     /label=pRS-marker
                     /note="pRS vectors, use to sequence yeast selectable
                     marker"
     primer_bind     5495..5517
                     /label=pGEX 3'
                     /note="pGEX vectors, reverse primer"
     primer_bind     complement(5555..5573)
                     /label=pBRforEco
                     /note="pBR322 vectors, upsteam of EcoRI site, forward
                     primer"
     promoter        5641..5745
                     /gene="bla"
                     /label=AmpR promoter
     CDS             5746..6606
                     /codon_start=1
                     /gene="bla"
                     /product="beta-lactamase"
                     /label=AmpR
                     /note="confers resistance to ampicillin, carbenicillin, and
                     related antibiotics"
                     /translation="MSIQHFRVALIPFFAAFCLPVFAHPETLVKVKDAEDQLGARVGYI
                     ELDLNSGKILESFRPEERFPMMSTFKVLLCGAVLSRIDAGQEQLGRRIHYSQNDLVEYS
                     PVTEKHLTDGMTVRELCSAAITMSDNTAANLLLTTIGGPKELTAFLHNMGDHVTRLDRW
                     EPELNEAIPNDERDTTMPVAMATTLRKLLTGELLTLASRQQLIDWMEADKVAGPLLRSA
                     LPAGWFIADKSGAGERGSRGIIAALGPDGKPSRIVVIYTTGSQATMDERNRQIAEIGAS
                     LIKHW"
     primer_bind     complement(5964..5983)
                     /label=Amp-R
                     /note="Ampicillin resistance gene, reverse primer"
     rep_origin      6777..7365
                     /direction=RIGHT
                     /label=ori
                     /note="high-copy-number ColE1/pMB1/pBR322/pUC origin of
                     replication"
     primer_bind     7266..7285
                     /label=pBR322ori-F
                     /note="pBR322 origin, forward primer"
     repeat_region   7427..7556
                     /label=AAV2 ITR (alternate)
                     /note="Functional equivalent of wild-type AAV2 ITR"
ORIGIN
        1 agttattaat agtaatcaat tacggggtca ttagttcata gcccatatat ggagttccgc
       61 gttacataac ttacggtaaa tggcccgcct ggctgaccgc ccaacgaccc ccgcccattg
      121 acgtcaataa tgacgtatgt tcccatagta acgccaatag ggactttcca ttgacgtcaa
      181 tgggtggagt atttacggta aactgcccac ttggcagtac atcaagtgta tcatatgcca
      241 agtacgcccc ctattgacgt caatgacggt aaatggcccg cctggcatta tgcccagtac
      301 atgaccttat gggactttcc tacttggcag tacatctacg tattagtcat cgctattacc
      361 atggtgatgc ggttttggca gtacatcaat gggcgtggat agcggtttga ctcacgggga
      421 tttccaagtc tccaccccat tgacgtcaat gggagtttgt tttggcacca aaatcaacgg
      481 gactttccaa aatgtcgtaa caactccgcc ccattgacgc aaatgggcgg taggcgtgta
      541 cggtgggagg tctatataag cagagctcgt ttagtgaacc gtcagatcgc ctggagacgc
      601 catccacgct gttttgacct ccatagaaga caccgggacc gatccagcct ccgcggattc
      661 gaatcccggc cgggaacggt gcattggaac gcggattccc cgtgccaaga gtgacgtaag
      721 taccgcctat agagtctata ggcccacaaa aaatgctttc ttcttttaat atactttttt
      781 gtttatctta tttctaatac tttccctaat ctctttcttt cagggcaata atgatacaat
      841 gtatcatgcc tctttgcacc attctaaaga ataacagtga taatttctgg gttaaggcaa
      901 tagcaatatt tctgcatata aatatttctg catataaatt gtaactgatg taagaggttt
      961 catattgcta atagcagcta caatccagct accattctgc ttttatttta tggttgggat
     1021 aaggctggat tattctgagt ccaagctagg cccttttgct aatcatgttc atacctctta
     1081 tcttcctccc acagctcctg ggcaacgtgc tggtctgtgt gctggcccat cactttggca
     1141 aagaattggg attcgaacat cgattgaatt ccccggggat cctaatacga ctcactatag
     1201 gggaaataag agagaaaaga agagtaagaa gaaatataag agccaccatg gtgagcaagg
     1261 gcgccgagct gttcaccggc atcgtgccca tcctgatcga gctgaatggc gatgtgaatg
     1321 gccacaagtt cagcgtgagc ggcgagggcg agggcgatgc cacctacggc aagctgaccc
     1381 tgaagttcat ctgcaccacc ggcaagctgc ctgtgccctg gcccaccctg gtgaccaccc
     1441 tgagctacgg cgtgcagtgc ttctcacgct accccgatca catgaagcag cacgacttct
     1501 tcaagagcgc catgcctgag ggctacatcc aggagcgcac catcttcttc gaggatgacg
     1561 gcaactacaa gtcgcgcgcc gaggtgaagt tcgagggcga taccctggtg aatcgcatcg
     1621 agctgaccgg caccgatttc aaggaggatg gcaacatcct gggcaataag atggagtaca
     1681 actacaacgc ccacaatgtg tacatcatga ccgacaaggc caagaatggc atcaaggtga
     1741 acttcaagat ccgccacaac atcgaggatg gcagcgtgca gctggccgac cactaccagc
     1801 agaatacccc catcggcgat ggccctgtgc tgctgcccga taaccactac ctgtccaccc
     1861 agagcgccct gtccaaggac cccaacgaga agcgcgatca catgatctac ttcggcttcg
     1921 tgaccgccgc cgccatcacc cacggcatgg atgagctgta caagtccgga cttaaggcct
     1981 ctgtcgacag cagtctctgt ccttcgaccc gagccccgcg ccctttccgg gacccctgcc
     2041 ccgcgggcag cgctgccaac ctgccggcca tggagacccc gtcccagcgg cgcgccaccc
     2101 gcagcggggc gcaggccagc tccactccgc tgtcgcccac ccgcatcacc cggctgcagg
     2161 agaaggagga cctgcaggag ctcaatgatc gcttggcggt ctacatcgac cgtgtgcgct
     2221 cgctggaaac ggagaacgca gggctgcgcc ttcgcatcac cgagtctgaa gaggtggtca
     2281 gccgcgaggt gtccggcatc aaggccgcct acgaggccga gctcggggat gcccgcaaga
     2341 cccttgactc agtagccaag gagcgcgccc gcctgcagct ggagctgagc aaagtgcgtg
     2401 aggagtttaa ggagctgaaa gcgcgcaata ccaagaagga gggtgacctg atagctgctc
     2461 aggctcggct gaaggacctg gaggctctgc tgaactccaa ggaggccgca ctgagcactg
     2521 ctctcagtga gaagcgcacg ctggagggcg agctgcatga tctgcggggc caggtggcca
     2581 agcttgaggc agccctaggt gaggccaaga agcaacttca ggatgagatg ctgcggcggg
     2641 tggatgctga gaacaggctg cagaccatga aggaggaact ggacttccag aagaacatct
     2701 acagtgagga gctgcgtgag accaagcgcc gtcatgagac ccgactggtg gagattgaca
     2761 atgggaagca gcgtgagttt gagagccggc tggcggatgc gctgcaggaa ctgcgggccc
     2821 agcatgagga ccaggtggag cagtataaga aggagctgga gaagacttat tctgccaagc
     2881 tggacaatgc caggcagtct gctgagagga acagcaacct ggtgggggct gcccacgagg
     2941 agctgcagca gtcgcgcatc cgcatcgaca gcctctctgc ccagctcagc cagctccaga
     3001 agcagctggc agccaaggag gcgaagcttc gagacctgga ggactcactg gcccgtgagc
     3061 gggacaccag ccggcggctg ctggcggaaa aggagcggga gatggccgag atgcgggcaa
     3121 ggatgcagca gcagctggac gagtaccagg agcttctgga catcaagctg gccctggaca
     3181 tggagatcca cgcctaccgc aagctcttgg agggcgagga ggagaggcta cgcctgtccc
     3241 ccagccctac ctcgcagcgc agccgtggcc gtgcttcctc tcactcatcc cagacacagg
     3301 gtgggggcag cgtcaccaaa aagcgcaaac tggagtccac tgagagccgc agcagcttct
     3361 cacagcacgc acgcactagc gggcgcgtgg ccgtggagga ggtggatgag gagggcaagt
     3421 ttgtccggct gcgcaacaag tccaatgagg accagtccat gggcaattgg cagatcaagc
     3481 gccagaatgg agatgatccc ttgctgactt accggttccc accaaagttc accctgaagg
     3541 ctgggcaggt ggtgacgatc tgggctgcag gagctggggc cacccacagc ccccctaccg
     3601 acctggtgtg gaaggcacag aacacctggg gctgcgggaa cagcctgcgt acggctctca
     3661 tcaactccac tggggaagaa gtggccatgc gcaagctggt gcgctcagtg actgtggttg
     3721 aggacgacga ggatgaggat ggagatgacc tgctccatca ccaccacggc tcccactgca
     3781 gcagctcggg ggaccccgct gagtacaacc tgcgctcgcg caccgtgctg tgcgggacct
     3841 gcgggcagcc tgccgacaag gcatctgcca gcggctcagg agcccaggtg ggtggaccca
     3901 tctcctctgg ctcttctgcc tccagtgtca cggtcactcg cagctaccgc agtgtggggg
     3961 gcagtggggg tggcagcttc ggggacaatc tggtcacccg ctcctacctc ctgggcaact
     4021 ccagcccccg aacccagagc ccccagaact gcagcatcat gtaagctgcc ttctgcgggg
     4081 cttgccttct ggccatgccc ttcttctctc ccttgcacct gtacctcttg gtctttgaat
     4141 aaagcctgag taggaagtct cgagagatct acgggtggca tccctgtgac ccctccccag
     4201 tgcctctcct ggccctggaa gttgccactc cagtgcccac cagccttgtc ctaataaaat
     4261 taagttgcat cattttgtct gactaggtgt ccttctataa tattatgggg tggagggggg
     4321 tggtatggag caaggggcaa gttgggaaga caacctgtag ggcctgcggg gtctattggg
     4381 aaccaagctg gagtgcagtg gcacaatctt ggctcactgc aatctccgcc tcctgggttc
     4441 aagcgattct cctgcctcag cctcccgagt tgttgggatt ccaggcatgc atgaccaggc
     4501 tcagctaatt tttgtttttt tggtagagac ggggtttcac catattggcc aggctggtct
     4561 ccaactccta atctcaggtg atctacccac cttggcctcc caaattgctg ggattacagg
     4621 cgtgaaccac tgctcccttc cctgtccttc tgattttgta ggtaaccacg tgcggaccga
     4681 gcggccgcag gaacccctag tgatggagtt ggccactccc tctctgcgcg ctcgctcgct
     4741 cactgaggcc gggcgaccaa aggtcgcccg acgcccgggc tttgcccggg cggcctcagt
     4801 gagcgagcga gcgcgcagct gcctgcaggg gcgcctgatg cggtattttc tccttacgca
     4861 tctgtgcggt atttcacacc gcatannnnn nnnnnnnnnn nnnnnnnnnn nnnnnnnnnn
     4921 nnnnnnnnnn nnnnnnnnnn nnnnnnnnnn nnnnnnnnnn nnnnnnnnnn nnnnnnnnnn
     4981 tnnnnnnnnn nnnnnnnnnn nnnnnnnnnn nnnnnnnnnn nnnnnnncnn nnnnnnnnnn
     5041 nnnnnnnnnn nnnnnnnnnn nnnnnnnnnn nnnnnnnnnn nnnnnnnnnn nnnnnnnnnn
     5101 nnnnnnnnnn nnnnnnnnnn nnnnnnnnnn nnnnnnnnnn nnnnnnnnnn nnnnnnnnnn
     5161 nnnnnnnnnc ctttgacgtt ggagtccacg ttctttaata gtggactctt gttccaaact
     5221 ggaacaacac tcaactctat ctcgggctat tcttttgatt tataagggat tttgccgatt
     5281 tcggtctatt ggttaaaaaa tgagctgatt taacaaaaat ttaacgcgaa ttttaacaaa
     5341 atattaacgt ttacaatttt atggtgcact ctcagtacaa tctgctctga tgccgcatag
     5401 ttaagccagc cccgacaccc gccaacaccc gctgacgcgc cctgacgggc ttgtctgctc
     5461 ccggcatccg cttacagaca agctgtgacc gtctccggga gctgcatgtg tcagaggttt
     5521 tcaccgtcat caccgaaacg cgcgagacga aagggcctcg tgatacgcct atttttatag
     5581 gttaatgtca tgataataat ggtttcttag acgtcaggtg gcacttttcg gggaaatgtg
     5641 cgcggaaccc ctatttgttt atttttctaa atacattcaa atatgtatcc gctcatgaga
     5701 caataaccct gataaatgct tcaataatat tgaaaaagga agagtatgag tattcaacat
     5761 ttccgtgtcg cccttattcc cttttttgcg gcattttgcc ttcctgtttt tgctcaccca
     5821 gaaacgctgg tgaaagtaaa agatgctgaa gatcagttgg gtgcacgagt gggttacatc
     5881 gaactggatc tcaacagcgg taagatcctt gagagttttc gccccgaaga acgttttcca
     5941 atgatgagca cttttaaagt tctgctatgt ggcgcggtat tatcccgtat tgacgccggg
     6001 caagagcaac tcggtcgccg catacactat tctcagaatg acttggttga gtactcacca
     6061 gtcacagaaa agcatcttac ggatggcatg acagtaagag aattatgcag tgctgccata
     6121 accatgagtg ataacactgc ggccaactta cttctgacaa cgatcggagg accgaaggag
     6181 ctaaccgctt ttttgcacaa catgggggat catgtaactc gccttgatcg ttgggaaccg
     6241 gagctgaatg aagccatacc aaacgacgag cgtgacacca cgatgcctgt agcaatggca
     6301 acaacgttgc gcaaactatt aactggcgaa ctacttactc tagcttcccg gcaacaatta
     6361 atagactgga tggaggcgga taaagttgca ggaccacttc tgcgctcggc ccttccggct
     6421 ggctggttta ttgctgataa atctggagcc ggtgagcgtg ggtctcgcgg tatcattgca
     6481 gcactggggc cagatggtaa gccctcccgt atcgtagtta tctacacgac ggggagtcag
     6541 gcaactatgg atgaacgaaa tagacagatc gctgagatag gtgcctcact gattaagcat
     6601 tggtaactgt cagaccaagt ttactcatat atactttaga ttgatttaaa acttcatttt
     6661 taatttaaaa ggatctaggt gaagatcctt tttgataatc tcatgaccaa aatcccttaa
     6721 cgtgagtttt cgttccactg agcgtcagac cccgtagaaa agatcaaagg atcttcttga
     6781 gatccttttt ttctgcgcgt aatctgctgc ttgcaaacaa aaaaaccacc gctaccagcg
     6841 gtggtttgtt tgccggatca agagctacca actctttttc cgaaggtaac tggcttcagc
     6901 agagcgcaga taccaaatac tgttcttcta gtgtagccgt agttaggcca ccacttcaag
     6961 aactctgtag caccgcctac atacctcgct ctgctaatcc tgttaccagt ggctgctgcc
     7021 agtggcgata agtcgtgtct taccgggttg gactcaagac gatagttacc ggataaggcg
     7081 cagcggtcgg gctgaacggg gggttcgtgc acacagccca gcttggagcg aacgacctac
     7141 accgaactga gatacctaca gcgtgagcta tgagaaagcg ccacgcttcc cgaagggaga
     7201 aaggcggaca ggtatccggt aagcggcagg gtcggaacag gagagcgcac gagggagctt
     7261 ccagggggaa acgcctggta tctttatagt cctgtcgggt ttcgccacct ctgacttgag
     7321 cgtcgatttt tgtgatgctc gtcagggggg cggagcctat ggaaaaacgc cagcaacgcg
     7381 gcctttttac ggttcctggc cttttgctgg ccttttgctc acatgtcctg caggcagctg
     7441 cgcgctcgct cgctcactga ggccgcccgg gcgtcgggcg acctttggtc gcccggcctc
     7501 agtgagcgag cgagcgcgca gagagggagt ggccaactcc atcactaggg gttcctgcgg
     7561 ccgcacgcgt ct
//
